>Addgene plasmid #205065 | mt deltaN59 TFB2M | addgene full sequence | sequence record 410742 | Addgene NGS Result
CAGCGAGACCGTTATAGCCTTTATCGCCGTTAATCCAGATTACCAGTTTACCTTCTTCGATTTTCATGTG
GCTGCCGCGCGGCACCAGGCCGCTGCTGTGATGATGATGATGATGGCTGCTGCCCATGGTATATCTCCTT
CTTAAAGTTAAACAAAATTATTTCTAGAGGGGAATTGTTATCCGCTCACAATTCCCCTATAGTGAGTCGT
ATTAATTTCGCGGGATCGAGATCTCGATCCTCTACGCCGGACGCATCGTGGCCGGCATCACCGGCGCCAC
AGGTGCGGTTGCTGGCGCCTATATCGCCGACATCACCGATGGGGAAGATCGGGCTCGCCACTTCGGGCTC
ATGAGCGCTTGTTTCGGCGTGGGTATGGTGGCAGGCCCCGTGGCCGGGGGACTGTTGGGCGCCATCTCCT
TGCATGCACCATTCCTTGCGGCGGCGGTGCTCAACGGCCTCAACCTACTACTGGGCTGCTTCCTAATGCA
GGAGTCGCATAAGGGAGAGCGTCGAGATCCCGGACACCATCGAATGGCGCAAAACCTTTCGCGGTATGGC
ATGATAGCGCCCGGAAGAGAGTCAATTCAGGGTGGTGAATGTGAAACCAGTAACGTTATACGATGTCGCA
GAGTATGCCGGTGTCTCTTATCAGACCGTTTCCCGCGTGGTGAACCAGGCCAGCCACGTTTCTGCGAAAA
CGCGGGAAAAAGTGGAAGCGGCGATGGCGGAGCTGAATTACATTCCCAACCGCGTGGCACAACAACTGGC
GGGCAAACAGTCGTTGCTGATTGGCGTTGCCACCTCCAGTCTGGCCCTGCACGCGCCGTCGCAAATTGTC
GCGGCGATTAAATCTCGCGCCGATCAACTGGGTGCCAGCGTGGTGGTGTCGATGGTAGAACGAAGCGGCG
TCGAAGCCTGTAAAGCGGCGGTGCACAATCTTCTCGCGCAACGCGTCAGTGGGCTGATCATTAACTATCC
GCTGGATGACCAGGATGCCATTGCTGTGGAAGCTGCCTGCACTAATGTTCCGGCGTTATTTCTTGATGTC
TCTGACCAGACACCCATCAACAGTATTATTTTCTCCCATGAAGACGGTACGCGACTGGGCGTGGAGCATC
TGGTCGCATTGGGTCACCAGCAAATCGCGCTGTTAGCGGGCCCATTAAGTTCTGTCTCGGCGCGTCTGCG
TCTGGCTGGCTGGCATAAATATCTCACTCGCAATCAAATTCAGCCGATAGCGGAACGGGAAGGCGACTGG
AGTGCCATGTCCGGTTTTCAACAAACCATGCAAATGCTGAATGAGGGCATCGTTCCCACTGCGATGCTGG
TTGCCAACGATCAGATGGCGCTGGGCGCAATGCGCGCCATTACCGAGTCCGGGCTGCGCGTTGGTGCGGA
TATCTCGGTAGTGGGATACGACGATACCGAAGACAGCTCATGTTATATCCCGCCGTTAACCACCATCAAA
CAGGATTTTCGCCTGCTGGGGCAAACCAGCGTGGACCGCTTGCTGCAACTCTCTCAGGGCCAGGCGGTGA
AGGGCAATCAGCTGTTGCCCGTCTCACTGGTGAAAAGAAAAACCACCCTGGCGCCCAATACGCAAACCGC
CTCTCCCCGCGCGTTGGCCGATTCATTAATGCAGCTGGCACGACAGGTTTCCCGACTGGAAAGCGGGCAG
TGAGCGCAACGCAATTAATGTAAGTTAGCTCACTCATTAGGCACCGGGATCTCGACCGATGCCCTTGAGA
GCCTTCAACCCAGTCAGCTCCTTCCGGTGGGCGCGGGGCATGACTATCGTCGCCGCACTTATGACTGTCT
TCTTTATCATGCAACTCGTAGGACAGGTGCCGGCAGCGCTCTGGGTCATTTTCGGCGAGGACCGCTTTCG
CTGGAGCGCGACGATGATCGGCCTGTCGCTTGCGGTATTCGGAATCTTGCACGCCCTCGCTCAAGCCTTC
GTCACTGGTCCCGCCACCAAACGTTTCGGCGAGAAGCAGGCCATTATCGCCGGCATGGCGGCCCCACGGG
TGCGCATGATCGTGCTCCTGTCGTTGAGGACCCGGCTAGGCTGGCGGGGTTGCCTTACTGGTTAGCAGAA
TGAATCACCGATACGCGAGCGAACGTGAAGCGACTGCTGCTGCAAAACGTCTGCGACCTGAGCAACAACA
TGAATGGTCTTCGGTTTCCGTGTTTCGTAAAGTCTGGAAACGCGGAAGTCAGCGCCCTGCACCATTATGT
TCCGGATCTGCATCGCAGGATGCTGCTGGCTACCCTGTGGAACACCTACATCTGTATTAACGAAGCGCTG
GCATTGACCCTGAGTGATTTTTCTCTGGTCCCGCCGCATCCATACCGCCAGTTGTTTACCCTCACAACGT
TCCAGTAACCGGGCATGTTCATCATCAGTAACCCGTATCGTGAGCATCCTCTCTCGTTTCATCGGTATCA
TTACCCCCATGAACAGAAATCCCCCTTACACGGAGGCATCAGTGACCAAACAGGAAAAAACCGCCCTTAA
CATGGCCCGCTTTATCAGAAGCCAGACATTAACGCTTCTGGAGAAACTCAACGAGCTGGACGCGGATGAA
CAGGCAGACATCTGTGAATCGCTTCACGACCACGCTGATGAGCTTTACCGCAGCTGCCTCGCGCGTTTCG
GTGATGACGGTGAAAACCTCTGACACATGCAGCTCCCGGAGACGGTCACAGCTTGTCTGTAAGCGGATGC
CGGGAGCAGACAAGCCCGTCAGGGCGCGTCAGCGGGTGTTGGCGGGTGTCGGGGCGCAGCCATGACCCAG
TCACGTAGCGATAGCGGAGTGTATACTGGCTTAACTATGCGGCATCAGAGCAGATTGTACTGAGAGTGCA
CCATTGCGGTGTGAAATACCGCACAGATGCGTAAGGAGAAAATACCGCATCAGGCGCTCTTCCGCTTCCT
CGCTCACTGACTCGCTGCGCTCGGTCGTTCGGCTGCGGCGAGCGGTATCAGCTCACTCAAAGGCGGTAAT
ACGGTTATCCACAGAATCAGGGGATAACGCAGGAAAGAACATGTGAGCAAAAGGCCAGCAAAAGGCCAGG
AACCGTAAAAAGGCCGCGTTGCTGGCGTTTTTCCATAGGCTCCGCCCCCCTGACGAGCATCACAAAAATC
GACGCTCAAGTCAGAGGTGGCGAAACCCGACAGGACTATAAAGATACCAGGCGTTTCCCCCTGGAAGCTC
CCTCGTGCGCTCTCCTGTTCCGACCCTGCCGCTTACCGGATACCTGTCCGCCTTTCTCCCTTCGGGAAGC
GTGGCGCTTTCTCATAGCTCACGCTGTAGGTATCTCAGTTCGGTGTAGGTCGTTCGCTCCAAGCTGGGCT
GTGTGCACGAACCCCCCGTTCAGCCCGACCGCTGCGCCTTATCCGGTAACTATCGTCTTGAGTCCAACCC
GGTAAGACACGACTTATCGCCACTGGCAGCAGCCACTGGTAACAGGATTAGCAGAGCGAGGTATGTAGGC
GGTGCTACAGAGTTCTTGAAGTGGTGGCCTAACTACGGCTACACTAGAAGGACAGTATTTGGTATCTGCG
CTCTGCTGAAGCCAGTTACCTTCGGAAAAAGATTTGGTAGCTCTTGATCCGGCAAACAAACCACCGCTGG
TAGCGGTGGTTTTTTTGTTTGCAAGCAGCAGATTACGCGCAGAAAAAAAGGATCTCAAGAAGATCCTTTG
ATCTTTTCTACGGGGTCTGACGCTCAGTGGAACGAAAACTCACGTTAAGGGATTTTGGTCATGAACAATA
AAACTGTCTGCTTACATAAACAGTAATACAAGGGGTGTTATGAGCCATATTCAACGGGAAACGTCTTGCT
CTAGGCCGCGATTAAATTCCAACATGGATGCTGATTTATATGGGTATAAATGGGCTCGCGATAATGTCGG
GCAATCAGGTGCGACAATCTATCGATTGTATGGGAAGCCCGATGCGCCAGAGTTGTTTCTGAAACATGGC
AAAGGTAGCGTTGCCAATGATGTTACAGATGAGATGGTCAGACTAAACTGGCTGACGGAATTTATGCCTC
TTCCGACCATCAAGCATTTTATCCGTACTCCTGATGATGCATGGTTACTCACCACTGCGATCCCCGGGAA
AACAGCATTCCAGGTATTAGAAGAATATCCTGATTCAGGTGAAAATATTGTTGATGCGCTGGCAGTGTTC
CTGCGCCGGTTGCATTCGATTCCTGTTTGTAATTGTCCTTTTAACAGCGATCGCGTATTTCGTCTCGCTC
AGGCGCAATCACGAATGAATAACGGTTTGGTTGATGCGAGTGATTTTGATGACGAGCGTAATGGCTGGCC
TGTTGAACAAGTCTGGAAAGAAATGCATAAACTTTTGCCATTCTCACCGGATTCAGTCGTCACTCATGGT
GATTTCTCACTTGATAACCTTATTTTTGACGAGGGGAAATTAATAGGTTGTATTGATGTTGGACGAGTCG
GAATCGCAGACCGATACCAGGATCTTGCCATCCTATGGAACTGCCTCGGTGAGTTTTCTCCTTCATTACA
GAAACGGCTTTTTCAAAAATATGGTATTGATAATCCTGATATGAATAAATTGCAGTTTCATTTGATGCTC
GATGAGTTTTTCTAAGAATTAATTCATGAGCGGATACATATTTGAATGTATTTAGAAAAATAAACAAATA
GGGGTTCCGCGCACATTTCCCCGAAAAGTGCCACCTAAATTGTAAGCGTTAATATTTTGTTAAAATTCGC
GTTAAATTTTTGTTAAATCAGCTCATTTTTTAACCAATAGGCCGAAATCGGCAAAATCCCTTATAAATCA
AAAGAATAGACCGAGATAGGGT
[37 nt withheld, positions 4853-4889]
AAAGAACGTGGACTCCAACGTCAAAGG
[49 nt withheld, positions 4917-4965]
T
[91 nt withheld, positions 4967-5057]
G
[124 nt withheld, positions 5059-5182]
CCCATTCGCCAATCCGGATATAGTTCCTCCTTTCAGCAAAAAACCCCTCAAGACCCGTTTAGAGGCCCCA
AGGGGTTATGCTAGTTATTGCTCAGCGGTGGCAGCAGCCAACTCAGCTTCCTTTCGGGCTTTGTTAGCAG
CCGGATCTCAGTGGTGGTGGTGGTGGTGCTCGAGTGCGGCCGCAAGCTTCTACCTATCTTCCAGGGTTTC
ATCATACAGCCATTTATAAGCACAATCTTTGGAACGCTCTATAGTTTCAAAAAGTGTTTTGAAGTCTTGA
GGGTGCATGTTAACTACTTTCTCATCCTCCTGTTTTCCTATTTGCATCAATATATCTCTCGCATCAAGTG
GAGTCAATGAACGTAAGTGGTCTATTACAGTGGCGCTGCGCCTCCCAAAACAGTGCTTTAACAAGTGAAA
AAATATATTATAGTTCATAGGTGTTAAGTTCTTGGTAAATAAATTTTGACGAGGAATCATTTGAATAAGA
TACAGCTTTTGTTGTAATTGGTCTAATAATTCCCTACGCTTTGGGTTTTCCAGCGGCCCTTTCCGGGTGT
ATATATCAAATGATGACCAAGGCTCCATGTGCAGAACCTTAATCTCACAAGCTAATTGCCAGATAACACT
TAATACATGATACAAGTCTGGATTTCCAGGATCTGCCATTAGTTTCTGGAATTCTTTTTCACCAATAAAC
ATATTTACTTCTATTCGTCCAAATTTATATATAGAAGTACAGGAATACAAGTCATATGCGAGTTTCCAAA
GTGCCCTTTTCTCACCTCTACTTGGGAACATTCCAACTACTTTTAAAGGGATGTCTGCTGTCCAAGGAAC
TGCTTCTATTCCCAAATTCTTAAAGAGCCCTCGAGAAGACATAGCAGGTGGTTTTATTACTCCACCACTT
CTAGGATCTAGTTTAAAGAAGTCACAGTGAATCACTCGTAGTTTTCCATCCAGATTTTTTCCTAAGGACT
CCAAATGTGGAATAAAAGTTTTGTCACTTTCGAGCGCAACCACTTTGGCACCAGCTTCAAGTAATGCCTG
AGTCAGGATTCCAGGACCTGGATTGCACTCCAGCAGTAGGTGTGGAGGTCTACTTGGTTTTCCCAAATAG
ATTTGCGCCAGGGTCTCAGCCAATCTCCGATCGGTTACGTAACGCTTAAAGTCTAAGCTGGCCTTAGACG
CCTTCCTTGGCGGGCTAGCACCTTGGAAATATAAGTTTTCATCCCCGAGGTTGTTGTTATTGTTATTGTT
GTTGTTGTTCGAGCTCGAATTAGTCTGCGCGTCTTTCAGGGCTTCATCGACAGTCTGACGACCGCTGGCG
GCGTTGATCACCGCAGTACGCACGGCATACCAGAAAGCGGACATCTGCGGGATGTTCGGCATGATTTCAC
CTTTCTGGGCGTTTTCCATAGTGGCGGCAATCCGCGGATCTTTCACCAACTCTTCCTCGTAAGACTTCAG
CGCTACGGCACCCAGCGGTTTGTCTTTATTAACCGCTTCCAGACCTTCATCAGTCAGCAGATAGTTTTCG
AGGAACTCTTTTGCCAGCTCTTTGTTCGGACTGGCGGCGTTAATACCTGCGCTCAGCACACCAACGAACG
GTTTGGATGGTTGACCCTTGAAGGTCGGCAGTACCGTTACACCATAATTCACTTTGCTGGTGTCGATGTT
GGACCATGCCCACGGGCCGTTGATGGTCATCGCTGTTTCGCCTTTATTAAAGGCAGCTTCTGCGATGGAG
TAATCGGTGTCTGCATTCATGTGTTTGTTTTTAATCAGGTCAACCAGGAAGGTCAGACCCGCTTTCGCGC
CAGCGTTATCCACGCCCACGTCTTTAATGTCGTACTTGCCGTTTTCATACTTGAACGCATAACCCCCGTC
AGCAGCAATCAGCGGCCAGGTGAAGTACGGTTCTTGCAGGTTGAACATCAGCGCGCTCTTACCTTTCGCT
TTCAGTTCTTTATCCAGCGCCGGGATCTCTTCCCAGGTTTTTGGCGGGTTCGGCAGCAGATCTTTGTTAT
AAATCAGCGATAACGCTTCAACAGCGATCGGGTAAGCAATCAGCTTGCCGTTGTAACGTACGGCATCCCA
GGTAAACGGATACAGCTTGTCCTGGAACGCTTTGTCCGGGGTGATTTCAGCCAACAGGCCAGATTGAGCG
TAGCCACCAAAGCGGTCGTGTGCCCAGAAGATAATGTCAGGGCCATCGCCAGTTGCCGCAACCTGTGGGA
ATTTCTCTTCCAGTTTATCCGGATGCTCAACGGTGACTTTAATTCCGGTATCTTTCTCGAATTTCTTACC
GACTT
Features (pLannotate 1.2.2; 22 found; start..end, strand, type, name):
     71..88      -  CDS            thrombin site: thrombin recognition and cleavage site
     99..115     -  CDS            capTEV™ (fragment): composite tag for in vivo biotinylation, TEV protease cleavage, and 6xHis tagging
    134..156     -  RBS            RBS: efficient ribosome binding site from bacteriophage T7 gene 10 (Olins and Rangwala, 1989)
    171..195     -  protein_bind   lac operator: The lac repressor binds to the lac operator to inhibit transcription in E. coli. This inhibition can be relieved by adding lactose or isopropyl-β-D-thiogalactopyranoside (IPTG). lac repressor encoded by lacI
    196..214     -  promoter       T7 promoter: promoter for bacteriophage T7 RNA polymerase
    236..515     +  CDS            TcR (fragment): tetracycline efflux protein; tet; confers resistance to tetracycline
    523..600     +  promoter       lacI promoter: lacI
    601..1683    +  CDS            lacI: lac repressor; lacI; The lac repressor binds to the lac operator to inhibit transcription in E. coli. This inhibition can be relieved by adding lactose or isopropyl-β-D-thiogalactopyranoside (IPTG).
   1696..1717    +  protein_bind   CAP binding site: CAP binding activates transcription in the presence of cAMP. E. coli catabolite activator protein
   1732..2023    +  CDS            TcR (fragment): tetracycline efflux protein; tet; confers resistance to tetracycline
   2095..2475    -  CDS            YPB1_ECOLX: Protein predicted: Swiss-Prot protein existence level 4. From Escherichia coli.
   2492..2683    +  CDS            rop: Rop protein, which maintains plasmids at low copy number; rop
   2785..2924    +  misc_feature   bom: basis of mobility region from pBR322
   3110..3698    -  rep_origin     ori: high-copy-number ColE1/pMB1/pBR322/pUC origin of replication
   3820..4635    +  CDS            KanR: aminoglycoside phosphotransferase; aph(3')-Ia; confers resistance to kanamycin in bacteria or G418 (Geneticin®) in eukaryotes
   4644..4701    -  promoter       AmpR promoter (fragment): bla
   4754..5182    -  rep_origin     f1 ori (sequence partly withheld): f1 bacteriophage origin of replication; arrow indicates direction of (+) strand synthesis
   5219..5266    -  terminator     T7 terminator: transcription terminator for bacteriophage T7 RNA polymerase
   5274..5323    -  CDS            SET1 (fragment): solubility-enhancement tag derived from T7 phage gene 10B
   5333..5350    -  CDS            9xHis (fragment): 9xHis affinity tag
   5375..6385    -  CDS            TFB2M (fragment): TFB2M_HUMAN - Also known as NS5ATP5. Experimental evidence at protein level: Swiss-Prot protein existence level 1. S-adenosyl-L-methionine-dependent rRNA methyltransferase which may methylate two specific adjacent adenosines in the loop of a conserved hairpin near the 3'-end of 12S mitochondrial rRNA (Probable). Component of the mitochondrial transcription initiation complex, composed at least of TFB2M, TFAM and POLRMT that is required for basal transcription of mitochondrial DNA (PubMed:29149603, PubMed:12068295, PubMed:20410300, PubMed:15526033). In this complex, TFAM recruits POLRMT to a sp
   6464..67      -  CDS            MBP (across the origin): maltose binding protein from E. coli; malE (mutated); This version of the gene does not encode a signal sequence, so MBP will remain in the cytosol.
