[The description below was written by a language model from this plasmid's Addgene catalogue record and pLannotate feature annotations shown in this document.]
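Description:
mt deltaN59 TFB2M is a bacterial expression plasmid for producing a truncated form of human TFB2M, the mitochondrial transcription factor B2, lacking its N-terminal 59 amino acids. The catalogue lists the backbone as pBR322, and the annotated 7,497 nt sequence fits a pET-style derivative of it. It carries a ColE1/pMB1-type origin together with the rop gene and bom region, in keeping with the low copy number recorded, plus an f1 phage origin. Selection is by kanamycin through an aminoglycoside phosphotransferase gene. Only fragments of the tetracycline resistance gene and of the AmpR promoter remain, so these appear to be backbone remnants.

The expression cassette lies on the reverse strand and spans the numbering origin of the circular sequence. A T7 promoter with an adjacent lac operator and the T7 gene 10 ribosome binding site drives the reading frame. A plasmid-borne lacI gene supplies repressor, so expression is IPTG-inducible in hosts that provide T7 RNA polymerase. Downstream of the RBS, the annotation shows a short match to a His/TEV-type composite tag, a thrombin cleavage site, and a cytosolic maltose binding protein lacking its signal sequence. These are followed by the TFB2M coding fragment. After the insert come a His-tag fragment and a short match to a T7 gene 10-derived sequence, then the T7 terminator. The table alone does not show whether these downstream elements are translated in frame with TFB2M. The layout suggests an N-terminally tagged MBP–TFB2M fusion designed to aid solubility and affinity purification. The stated purpose is TFB2M protein expression. Since TFB2M acts with TFAM and POLRMT in mitochondrial transcription initiation, the recombinant protein could plausibly be used to examine the role of the N-terminal region.
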