Addgene plasmid #205065: mt deltaN59 TFB2M
Purpose: TFB2M protein expression
Depositing lab: Smita Patel. Depositing organization: Rutgers, The State University of New Jersey.
Backbone
  Vector backbone: pBR322
  Vector type: Bacterial Expression
Growth in bacteria
  Bacterial resistance: Kanamycin, 50 μg/mL
  Growth temperature: 37°C
  Growth strain: DH5alpha
  Copy number: Low Copy
Gene/Insert
  Gene/Insert name: TFB2M
  Species: H. sapiens (human)
  Mutation: Lacks N-terminal 59 amino acids
  Entrez Gene: TFB2M (a.k.a. Hkp1, mtTFB2)
  Cloning method: Unknown
Terms and licenses: Academic/Nonprofit Terms; Industry Terms: Not Available to Industry
How to cite: mt deltaN59 TFB2M was a gift from Smita Patel (Addgene plasmid # 205065 ; http://n2t.net/addgene:205065 ; RRID:Addgene_205065)
